>Addgene plasmid #162824 | pCW-SPI1 | addgene full sequence | sequence record 320049 | Addgene NGS Result
TTTTAAAAGAAAAGGGGGGATTGGGGGGTACAGTGCAGGGGAAAGAATAGTAGACATAATAGCAACAGAC
ATACAAACTAAAGAATTACAAAAACAAATTACAAAAATTCAAAATTTTCGGGTTTATTACAGGGACAGCA
GAGATCCACTTTGGCCGCGAATCGATATGTCGAGTTTACTCCCTATCAGTGATAGAGAACGTATGTCGAG
TTTACTCCCTATCAGTGATAGAGAACGATGTCGAGTTTACTCCCTATCAGTGATAGAGAACGTATGTCGA
GTTTACTCCCTATCAGTGATAGAGAACGTATGTCGAGTTTACTCCCTATCAGTGATAGAGAACGTATGTC
GAGTTTATCCCTATCAGTGATAGAGAACGTATGTCGAGTTTACTCCCTATCAGTGATAGAGAACGTATGT
CGAGGTAGGCGTGTACGGTGGGAGGCCTATATAAGCAGAGCTCGTTTAGTGAACCGTCAGATCGCCTGGA
GAATTGGCCACCATGTTACAGGCGTGCAAAATGGAAGGGTTTCCCCTCGTCCCCCCTCCATCAGAAGACC
TGGTGCCCTATGACACGGATCTATACCAACGCCAAACGCACGAGTATTACCCCTATCTCAGCAGTGATGG
GGAGAGCCATAGCGACCATTACTGGGACTTCCACCCCCACCACGTGCACAGCGAGTTCGAGAGCTTCGCC
GAGAACAACTTCACGGAGCTCCAGAGCGTGCAGCCCCCGCAGCTGCAGCAGCTCTACCGCCACATGGAGC
TGGAGCAGATGCACGTCCTCGATACCCCCATGGTGCCACCCCATCCCAGTCTTGGCCACCAGGTCTCCTA
CCTGCCCCGGATGTGCCTCCAGTACCCATCCCTGTCCCCAGCCCAGCCCAGCTCAGATGAGGAGGAGGGC
GAGCGGCAGAGCCCCCCACTGGAGGTGTCTGACGGCGAGGCGGATGGCCTGGAGCCCGGGCCTGGGCTCC
TGCCTGGGGAGACA
[318 nt withheld, positions 995-1312]
TGACGGGGTTGGGGTTGCGCCTTTTCCAAGGCAGCCCTGGGTTTGCGCAGGGACGCGGCTGCTCTGGGCG
TGGTTCCGGGAAACGCAGCGGCGCCGACCCTGGGTCTCGCACATTCTTCACGTCCGTTCGCAGCGTCACC
CGGATCTTCGCCGCTACCCTTGTGGGCCCCCCGGCGACGCTTCCTGCTCCGCCCCTAAGTCGGGAAGGTT
CCTTGCGGTTCGCGGCGTGCCGGACGTGACAAACGGAAGCCGCACGTCTCACTAGTACCCTCGCAGACGG
ACAGCGCCAGGGAGCAATGGCAGCGCGCCGACCGCGATGGGCTGTGGCCAATAGCGGCTGCTCAGCAGGG
CGCGCCGAGAGCAGCGGCCGGGAAGGGGCGGTGCGGGAGGCGGGGTGTGGGGCGGTAGTGTGGGCCCTGT
TCCTGCCCGCGCGGTGTTCCGCATTCTGCAAGCCTCCGGAGCGCACGTCGGCAGTCGGCTCCCTCGTTGA
CCGAATCACCGACCTCTCTCCCCAGCAATTCACCATGACCGAGTACAAGCCCACGGTGCGCCTCGCCACC
CGCGACGACGTCCCCAGGGCCGTACGCACCCTCGCCGCCGCGTTCGCCGACTACCCCGCCACGCGCCACA
CCGTCGATCCGGACCGCCACATCGAGCGGGTCACCGAGCTGCAAGAACTCTTCCTCACGCGCGTCGGGCT
CGACATCGGCAAGGTGTGGGTCGCGGACGACGGCGCCGCGGTGGCGGTCTGGACCACGCCGGAGAGCGTC
GAAGCGGGGGCGGTGTTCGCCGAGATCGGCCCGCGCATGGCCGAGTTGAGCGGTTCCCGGCTGGCCGCGC
AGCAACAGATGGAAGGCCTCCTGGCGCCGCACCGGCCCAAGGAGCCCGCGTGGTTCCTGGCCACCGTCGG
CGTCTCGCCCGACCACCAGGGCAAGGGTCTGGGCAGCGCCGTCGTGCTCCCCGGAGTGGAGGCGGCCGAG
CGCGCCGGGGTGCCCGCCTTCCTGGAGACCTCCGCGCCCCGCAACCTCCCCTTCTACGAGCGGCTCGGCT
TCACCGTCACCGCCGACGTCGAGGTGCCCGAAGGACCGCGCACCTGGTGCATGACCCGCAAGCCCGGTGC
CGAAGGTAGAGGTTCTCTCCTCACTTGTGGTGATGTTGAAGAAAACCCTGGTCCAATGTCTAGACTGGAC
AAGAGCAAAGTCATAAACGGAGCTCTGGAATTACTCAATGGTGTCGGTATCGAAGGCCTGACGACAAGGA
AACTCGCTCAAAAGCTGGGAGTTGAGCAGCCTACCCTGTACTGGCACGTGAAGAACAAGCGGGCCCTGCT
CGATGCCCTGCCAATCGAGATGCTGGACAGGCATCATACCCACTTCTGCCCCCTGGAAGGCGAGTCATGG
CAAGACTTTCTGCGGAACAACGCCAAGTCATACCGCTGTGCTCTCCTCTCACATCGCGACGGGGCTAAAG
TGCATCTCGGCACCCGCCCAACAGAGAAACAGTACGAAACCCTGGAAAATCAGCTCGCGTTCCTGTGTCA
GCAAGGCTTCTCCCTGGAGAACGCACTGTACGCTCTGTCCGCCGTGGGCCACTTTACACTGGGCTGCGTA
TTGGAGGAACAGGAGCATCAAGTAGCAAAAGAGGAAAGAGAGACACCTACCACCGATTCTATGCCCCCAC
TTCTGAGACAAGCAATTGAGCTGTTCGACCGGCAGGGAGCCGAACCTGCCTTCCTTTTCGGCCTGGAACT
AATCATATGTGGCCTGGAGAAACAGCTAAAGTGCGAAAGCGGCGGGCCGACCGACGCCCTTGACGATTTT
GACTTAGACATGCTCCCAGCCGATGCCCTTGACGACTTTGACCTTGATATGCTGCCTGCTGACGCTCTTG
ACGATTTTGACCTTGACATGCTCCCCGGGTAACTAAGTAAGGATCGATCCAAGATATCGTATTCTTAACT
ATGTTGCTCCTTTTACGCTATGTGGATACGCTGCTTTAATGCCTTTGTATCATGCTATTGCTTCCCGTAT
GGCTTTCATTTTCTCCTCCTTGTATAAATCCTGGTTGCTGTCTCTTTATGAGGAGTTGTGGCCCGTTGTC
AGGCAACGTGGCGTGGTGTGCACTGTGTTTGCTGACGCAACCCCCACTGGTTGGGGCATTGCCACCACCT
GTCAGCTCCTTTCCGGGACTTTCGCTTTCCCCCTCCCTATTGCCACGGCGGAACTCATCGCCGCCTGCCT
TGCCCGCTGCTGGACAGGGGCTCGGCTGTTGGGCACTGACAATTCCGTGGTGTTGTCGGGGAAGCTGACG
TCCTTTCCATGGCTGCTCGCCTGTGTTGCCACCTGGATTCTGCGCGGGACGTCCTTCTGCTACGTCCCTT
CGGCCCTCAATCCAGCGGACCTTCCTTCCCGCGGCCTGCTGCCGGCTCTGCGGCCTCTTCCGCGTCTTCG
CCTTCGCCCTCAGACGAGTCGGATCTCCCTTTGGGCCGCCTCCCCGCCTGTTTCGCCTCGGCGTCCGGAC
TAGAGGTACCTTTAAGACCAATGACTTACAAGGCAGCTGTAGATCTTAGCCACTTTTTAAAAGAAAAGGG
GGGACTGGAAGGGCTAATTCACTCCCAACGAAGACAAGATCTGCTTTTTGCTTGTACTGGGTCTCTCTGG
TTAGACCAGATCTGAGCCTGGGAGCTCTCTGGCTAACTAGGGAACCCACTGCTTAAGCCTCAATAAAGCT
TGCCTTGAGTGCTTCAAGTAGTGTGTGCCCGTCTGTTGTGTGACTCTGGTAACTAGAGATCCCTCAGACC
CTTTTAGTCAGTGTGGAAAATCTCTAGCAGTAGTAGTTCATGTCATCTTATTATTCAGTATTTATAACTT
GCAAAGAAATGAATATCAGAGAGTGAGAGGAACTTGTTTATTGCAGCTTATAATGGTTACAAATAAAGCA
ATAGCATCACAAATTTCACAAATAAAGCATTTTTTTCACTGCATTCTAGTTGTGGTTTGTCCAAACTCAT
CAATGTATCTTATCATGTCTGGCTCTAGCTATCCCGCCCCTAACTCCGCCCATCCCGCCCCTAACTCCGC
CCAGTTCCGCCCATTCTCCGCCCCATGGCTGACTAATTTTTTTTATTTATGCAGAGGCCGAGGCCGCCTC
GGCCTCTGAGCTATTCCAGAAGTAGTGAGGAGGCTTTTTTGGAGGCCTTTCAAATATGTATCCGCTCATG
AGACAATAACCCTGATAAATGCTTCAATAATATTGAAAAAGGAAGAGTATGAGTATTCAACATTTCCGTG
TCGCCCTTATTCCCTTTTTTGCGGCATTTTGCCTTCCTGTTTTTGCTCACCCAGAAACGCTGGTGAAAGT
AAAAGATGCTGAAGATCAGTTGGGTGCACGAGTGGGTTACATCGAACTGGATCTCAACAGCGGTAAGATC
CTTGAGAGTTTTCGCCCCGAAGAACGTTTTCCAATGATGAGCACTTTTAAAGTTCTGCTATGTGGCGCGG
TATTATCCCGTATTGACGCCGGGCAAGAGCAACTCGGTCGCCGCATACACTATTCTCAGAATGACTTGGT
TGAGTACTCACCAGTCACAGAAAAGCATCTTACGGATGGCATGACAGTAAGAGAATTATGCAGTGCTGCC
ATAACCATGAGTGATAACACTGCGGCCAACTTACTTCTGACAACGATCGGAGGACCGAAGGAGCTAACCG
CTTTTTTGCACAACATGGGGGATCATGTAACTCGCCTTGATCGTTGGGAACCGGAGCTGAATGAAGCCAT
ACCAAACGACGAGCGTGACACCACGATGCCTGTAGCAATGGCAACAACGTTGCGCAAACTATTAACTGGC
GAACTACTTACTCTAGCTTCCCGGCAACAATTAATAGACTGGATGGAGGCGGATAAAGTTGCAGGACCAC
TTCTGCGCTCGGCCCTTCCGGCTGGCTGGTTTATTGCTGATAAATCTGGAGCCGGTGAGCGTGGGTCTCG
CGGTATCATTGCAGCACTGGGGCCAGATGGTAAGCCCTCCCGTATCGTAGTTATCTACACGACGGGGAGT
CAGGCAACTATGGATGAACGAAATAGACAGATCGCTGAGATAGGTGCCTCACTGATTAAGCATTGGTAAC
TGTCAGACCAAGTTTACTCATATATACTTTAGATTGATTTAAAACTTCATTTTTAATTTAAAAGGATCTA
GGTGAAGATCCTTTTTGATAATCTCATGACCAAAATCCCTTAACGTGAGTTTTCGTTCCACTGAGCGTCA
GACCCCGTAGAAAAGATCAAAGGATCTTCTTGAGATCCTTTTTTTCTGCGCGTAATCTGCTGCTTGCAAA
CAAAAAAACCACCGCTACCAGCGGTGGTTTGTTTGCCGGATCAAGAGCTACCAACTCTTTTTCCGAAGGT
AACTGGCTTCAGCAGAGCGCAGATACCAAATACTGTTCTTCTAGTGTAGCCGTAGTTAGGCCACCACTTC
AAGAACTCTGTAGCACCGCCTACATACCTCGCTCTGCTAATCCTGTTACCAGTGGCTGCTGCCAGTGGCG
ATAAGTCGTGTCTTACCGGGTTGGACTCAAGACGATAGTTACCGGATAAGGCGCAGCGGTCGGGCTGAAC
GGGGGGTTCGTGCACACAGCCCAGCTTGGAGCGAACGACCTACACCGAACTGAGATACCTACAGCGTGAG
CTATGAGAAAGCGCCACGCTTCCCGAAGGGAGAAAGGCGGACAGGTATCCGGTAAGCGGCAGGGTCGGAA
CAGGAGAGCGCACGAGGGAGCTTCCAGGGGGAAACGCCTGGTATCTTTATAGTCCTGTCGGGTTTCGCCA
CCTCTGACTTGAGCGTCGATTTTTGTGATGCTCGTCAGGGGGGCGGAGCCTATGGAAAAACGCCAGCAAC
GCGGCCTTTTTACGGTTCCTGGCCTTTTGCTGGCCTTTTGCTCACATGTTCTTTCCTGCGTTATCCCCTG
ATTCTGTGGATAACCGTATTACCGCCTTTGAGTGAGCTGATACCGCTCGCCGCAGCCGAACGACCGAGCG
CAGCGAGTCAGTGAGCGAGGAAGCGGAAGAGCGCCCAATACGCAAACCGCCTCTCCCCGCGCGTTGGCCG
ATTCATTAATGCAGCTGGCACGACAGGTTTCCCGACTGGAAAGCGGGCAGTGAGCGCAACGCAATTAATG
TGAGTTAGCTCACTCATTAGGCACCCCAGGCTTTACACTTTATGCTTCCGGCTCGTATGTTGTGTGGAAT
TGTGAGCGGATAACAATTTCACACAGGAAACAGCTATGACCATGATTACGCCAAGCGCGCAATTAACCCT
CACTAAAGGGAACAAAAGCTGGAGCTGCAAGCTTAATGTAGTCTTATGCAATACTCTTGTAGTCTTGCAA
CATGGTAACGATGAGTTAGCAACATGCCTTACAAGGAGAGAAAAAGCACCGTGCATGCCGATTGGTGGAA
GTAAGGTGGTACGATCGTGCCTTATTAGGAAGGCAACAGACGGGTCTGACATGGATTGGACGAACCACTG
AATTGCCGCATTGCAGAGATATTGTATTTAAGTGCCTAGCTCGATACATAAACGGGTCTCTCTGGTTAGA
CCAGATCTGAGCCTGGGAGCTCTCTGGCTAACTAGGGAACCCACTGCTTAAGCCTCAATAAAGCTTGCCT
TGAGTGCTTCAAGTAGTGTGTGCCCGTCTGTTGTGTGACTCTGGTAACTAGAGATCCCTCAGACCCTTTT
AGTCAGTGTGGAAAATCTCTAGCAGTGGCGCCCGAACAGGGACTTGAAAGCGAAAGGGAAACCAGAGGAG
CTCTCTCGACGCAGGACTCGGCTTGCTGAAGCGCGCACGGCAAGAGGCGAGGGGCGGCGACTGGTGAGTA
CGCCAAAAATTTTGACTAGCGGAGGCTAGAAGGAGAGAGATGGGTGCGAGAGCGTCAGTATTAAGCGGGG
GAGAATTAGATCGCGATGGGAAAAAATTCGGTTAAGGCCAGGGGGAAAGAAAAAATATAAATTAAAACAT
ATAGTATGGGCAAGCAGGGAGCTAGAACGATTCGCAGTTAATCCTGGCCTGTTAGAAACATCAGAAGGCT
GTAGACAAATACTGGGACAGCTACAACCATCCCTTCAGACAGGATCAGAAGAACTTAGATCATTATATAA
TACAGTAGCAACCCTCTATTGTGTGCATCAAAGGATAGAGATAAAAGACACCAAGGAAGCTTTAGACAAG
ATAGAGGAAGAGCAAAACAAAAGTAAGACCACCGCACAGCAAGCGGCCGCTGATCTTCAGACCTGGAGGA
GGAGATATGAGGGACAATTGGAGAAGTGAATTATATAAATATAAAGTAGTAAAAATTGAACCATTAGGAG
TAGCACCCACCAAGGCAAAGAGAAGAGTGGTGCAGAGAGAAAAAAGAGCAGTGGGAATAGGAGCTTTGTT
CCTTGGGTTCTTGGGAGCAGCAGGAAGCACTATGGGCGCAGCGTCAATGACGCTGACGGTACAGGCCAGA
CAATTATTGTCTGGTATAGTGCAGCAGCAGAACAATTTGCTGAGGGCTATTGAGGCGCAACAGCATCTGT
TGCAACTCACAGTCTGGGGCATCAAGCAGCTCCAGGCAAGAATCCTGGCTGTGGAAAGATACCTAAAGGA
TCAACAGCTCCTGGGGATTTGGGGTTGCTCTGGAAAACTCATTTGCACCACTGCTGTGCCTTGGAATGCT
AGTTGGAGTAATAAATCTCTGGAACAGATTTGGAATCACACGACCTGGATGGAGTGGGACAGAGAAATTA
ACAATTACACAAGCTTAATACACTCCTTAATTGAAGAATCGCAAAACCAGCAAGAAAAGAATGAACAAGA
ATTATTGGAATTAGATAAATGGGCAAGTTTGTGGAATTGGTTTAACATAACAAATTGGCTGTGGTATATA
AAATTATTCATAATGATAGTAGGAGGCTTGGTAGGTTTAAGAATAGTTTTTGCTGTACTTTCTATAGTGA
ATAGAGTTAGGCAGGGATATTCACCATTATCGTTTCAGACCCACCTCCCAACCCCGAGGGGACAATTCTC
GACCTCGAGACAAATGGCAGTATTCATCCACAA
Features (pLannotate 1.2.2; 26 found; start..end, strand, type, name):
      1..118     +  misc_feature   cPPT/CTS: central polypurine tract and central termination sequence of HIV-1
    172..486     +  promoter       tight TRE promoter: Tet-responsive promoter PTight, consisting of seven tet operator sequences followed by the minimal CMV promoter
    503..1312    +  CDS            SPI1 (sequence partly withheld): SPI1_HUMAN - Experimental evidence at protein level: Swiss-Prot protein existence level 1. Binds to the PU-box, a purine-rich DNA sequence (5'-GAGGAA- 3') that can act as a lymphoid-specific enhancer. This protein is a transcriptional activator that may be specifically involved in the differentiation or activation of macrophages or B-cells. Also binds RNA and may modulate pre-mRNA splicing (By similarity). From Homo sapiens (Human).
   1317..1827    +  promoter       hPGK promoter: human phosphoglycerate kinase 1 promoter
   1837..2433    +  CDS            PuroR (fragment): puromycin N-acetyltransferase; pac from Streptomyces; confers resistance to puromycin
   2488..3185    +  CDS            rtTA3 (fragment): reverse tetracycline transactivator 3 activates expression from Tet-responsive promoters in the presence of doxycycline
   3115..3225    +  CDS            VP48: 3 tandem repeats of the minimal activation domain of herpes simplex virus VP16 (Cheng et al., 2013)
   3261..3809    +  misc_feature   WPRE (fragment): woodchuck hepatitis virus posttranscriptional regulatory element
   3835..3906    +  CDS            nef (fragment): NEF_HV1Z2 - Experimental evidence at protein level: Swiss-Prot protein existence level 1. Extracellular Nef protein targets CD4(+) T-lymphocytes for apoptosis by interacting with CXCR4 surface receptors. From Human immunodeficiency virus type 1 group M subtype D (isolate Z2/CDC-Z34) (HIV-1).
   3908..4141    +  LTR            3' LTR (ΔU3): self-inactivating 3' long terminal repeat (LTR) from HIV-1
   4213..4334    +  polyA_signal   SV40 poly(A) signal: SV40 polyadenylation signal
   4374..4509    +  rep_origin     SV40 ori: SV40 origin of replication
   4517..4580    +  promoter       AmpR promoter: bla
   4581..5441    +  CDS            AmpR: β-lactamase; bla; confers resistance to ampicillin, carbenicillin, and related antibiotics
   5612..6200    +  rep_origin     ori: high-copy-number ColE1/pMB1/pBR322/pUC origin of replication
   6383..6475    +  CDS            lacI (fragment): lac repressor; lacI; The lac repressor binds to the lac operator to inhibit transcription in E. coli. This inhibition can be relieved by adding lactose or isopropyl-β-D-thiogalactopyranoside (IPTG).
   6488..6509    +  protein_bind   CAP binding site: CAP binding activates transcription in the presence of cAMP. E. coli catabolite activator protein
   6524..6554    +  promoter       lac promoter: promoter for the E. coli lac operon
   6562..6578    +  protein_bind   lac operator: The lac repressor binds to the lac operator to inhibit transcription in E. coli. This inhibition can be relieved by adding lactose or isopropyl-β-D-thiogalactopyranoside (IPTG). lac repressor encoded by lacI
   6623..6641    +  promoter       T3 promoter: promoter for bacteriophage T3 RNA polymerase
   6669..6895    +  promoter       RSV promoter: Rous sarcoma virus enhancer/promoter
   6896..7076    +  LTR            5' LTR (truncated): truncated 5' long terminal repeat (LTR) from HIV-1
   7123..7248    +  misc_feature   HIV-1 Ψ: packaging signal of human immunodeficiency virus type 1
   7232..7595    +  CDS            HIV-1 gag (fragment): gag protein from human immunodeficiency virus 1; gag
   7741..7974    +  misc_feature   RRE: The Rev response element (RRE) of HIV-1 allows for Rev-dependent mRNA export from the nucleus to the cytoplasm.
   8351..8375    +  CDS            Rev (fragment): human immunodeficiency virus 1 (HIV-1) Rev protein; rev; enhances nuclear export of unspliced and incompletely spliced viral mRNAs
