[The description below was written by a language model from this plasmid's Addgene catalogue record and pLannotate feature annotations shown in this document.]
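Description:
pCW-SPI1 is an all-in-one, doxycycline-inducible lentiviral expression plasmid for human SPI1, the gene encoding the transcription factor PU.1. It was built on the pCW-Cas9 backbone by replacing the Cas9 coding sequence with SPI1 amplified from commercial cDNA, using Gibson assembly. It is propagated in E. coli through a high-copy ColE1/pUC-type origin with ampicillin selection (AmpR/β-lactamase). The total size is about 8.4 kb, and the sequenced record agrees closely with the catalogue figure.

The viral portion has a third-generation, self-inactivating layout. An RSV promoter fused to a truncated HIV-1 5' LTR drives genomic RNA production in packaging cells. It is followed by the Ψ packaging signal with a gag fragment, the Rev response element for Rev-dependent nuclear export, the cPPT/CTS, and a ΔU3 3' LTR that inactivates LTR promoter activity after integration. Between the LTRs sit two expression units. The first is a tight TRE promoter (seven tet operators upstream of a minimal CMV promoter) driving the SPI1 open reading frame. The second is a constitutive human PGK promoter driving the puromycin resistance gene, followed in the same orientation by the reverse tetracycline transactivator rtTA3 with its VP16-derived activation repeats. The feature table does not annotate the element linking these two coding sequences. A WPRE downstream enhances transcript expression, and an SV40 poly(A) signal and SV40 origin lie outside the 3' LTR.

Because rtTA is supplied from the same provirus, puromycin-selected transduced cells need no second vector, and adding doxycycline lets rtTA3 bind the TRE and switch on SPI1. The construct is intended for controlled PU.1 overexpression in mammalian cells. It was deposited with a study of fasting-induced metabolic inflammation in human adipose tissue.
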