Addgene plasmid #162824: pCW-SPI1
Purpose: Doxycycline-inducible overexpression of human SPI1
Depositing lab: Matthew Steinhauser. Depositing organization: Brigham and Women's Hospital. Publication: Prolonged fasting drives a program of metabolic inflammation in human adipose tissue. Fazeli PK, Zhang Y, O'Keefe J, Pesaresi T, Lun M, Lawney B, Steinhauser ML. Mol Metab. 2020 Sep 28;42:101082. doi: 10.1016/j.molmet.2020.101082. PubMed 32992039.
Backbone
  Vector backbone: Addgene plasmid pCW-Cas9 (plasmid#50661)
  Backbone size w/o insert (bp): 7600
  Total vector size (bp): 8418
  Vector type: Mammalian Expression, Lentiviral
  Selectable markers: Puromycin
Growth in bacteria
  Bacterial resistance: Ampicillin, 100 μg/mL
  Growth temperature: 30°C
  Growth strain: NEB Stable
  Copy number: High Copy
Gene/Insert
  Gene/Insert name: SPI1 (alt name: Transcription factor PU.1)
  Species: H. sapiens (human)
  Insert size (bp): 816
  Entrez Gene: SPI1 (a.k.a. AGM10, OF, PU.1, SFPI1, SPI-1, SPI-A)
  Promoter: Tet ON
  Cloning method: Gibson Cloning
  Sequencing primers: 5′ pCW Seq F: AGCTCGTTTAGTGAACCGTCAGATC; 3′ pCW Seq R: GAACGGACGTGAAGAATGTG
Resource information
  A portion of this plasmid was derived from a plasmid made by: SPI1 was amplified from commercial cDNAs and switched with Cas9 from Addgene plasmid pCW-Cas9 (plasmid #50661).
Terms and licenses: Academic/Nonprofit Terms; Industry Terms: Not Available to Industry
How to cite: pCW-SPI1 was a gift from Matthew Steinhauser (Addgene plasmid # 162824 ; http://n2t.net/addgene:162824 ; RRID:Addgene_162824)
